Addgene plasmid #34576: pcDNA3.1-mASS1
Depositing lab: Peter Murray.
Backbone
  Vector backbone: pcDNA3.1 hygro(+)
  Backbone manufacturer: Invitrogen
  Backbone size w/o insert (bp): 5597
  Vector type: Mammalian Expression
  Selectable markers: Hygromycin
Growth in bacteria
  Bacterial resistance: Ampicillin, 100 μg/mL
  Growth temperature: 37°C
  Growth strain: DH5alpha
  Copy number: High Copy
Gene/Insert
  Gene/Insert name: ASS1
  Species: M. musculus (mouse)
  Entrez Gene: Ass1 (a.k.a. ASS, Ass-1, fold)
  Promoter: CMV
  Cloning method: Restriction Enzyme; 5′ cloning site none (unknown if destroyed); 3′ cloning site none (unknown if destroyed)
  Sequencing primers: 5′ T7 forward
Terms and licenses: Academic/Nonprofit Terms; Industry Terms: Not Available to Industry
How to cite: pcDNA3.1-mASS1 was a gift from Peter Murray (Addgene plasmid # 34576 ; http://n2t.net/addgene:34576 ; RRID:Addgene_34576)
