[The description below was written by a language model from this plasmid's Addgene catalogue record and pLannotate feature annotations shown in this document.]
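Description:
pcDNA3.1-mASS1 is a mammalian expression plasmid built on the Invitrogen pcDNA3.1 hygro(+) backbone and carrying the mouse Ass1 coding sequence, which encodes argininosuccinate synthetase 1, the urea-cycle and arginine-biosynthesis enzyme that condenses citrulline with aspartate. The sequenced construct is about 7.2 kb. In E. coli it is propagated through a high-copy ColE1/pUC-type origin and selected with ampicillin via the bla gene and its native promoter. An f1 origin is also present, which permits single-stranded DNA production with helper phage.

The Ass1 open reading frame sits downstream of the human cytomegalovirus immediate early enhancer and promoter and is followed by the bovine growth hormone polyadenylation signal, an arrangement that gives strong constitutive transcription in most mammalian cell lines. A T7 promoter lies between the CMV promoter and the insert, serving as a sequencing primer site and allowing in vitro transcription. No epitope tag or reporter fusion is annotated, so the protein appears to be expressed untagged, and the record does not state which restriction sites were used for cloning. A separate cassette, with the SV40 enhancer and early promoter driving the hygromycin phosphotransferase gene and ending in the SV40 polyadenylation signal, allows selection of stably transfected cells with hygromycin. Several short annotations (HIV-1 LTR, ble, lacI and extra SV40 promoter fragments, plus lac promoter/operator remnants) are most likely backbone remnants or similarity hits rather than functional parts.

The record does not state a specific purpose, but the design suits transient or stable overexpression of mouse ASS1 in mammalian cells, for example in studies of arginine metabolism.
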