Features (pLannotate 1.2.2; 20 found; start..end, strand, type, name):
     28..80      -  misc_feature   bom (fragment): basis of mobility region from pBR322
    235..614     +  enhancer       CMV enhancer: human cytomegalovirus immediate early enhancer
    615..818     +  promoter       CMV promoter: human cytomegalovirus (CMV) immediate early promoter
    814..847     +  LTR            5' LTR (truncated) (fragment): truncated 5' long terminal repeat (LTR) from HIV-1
    863..881     +  promoter       T7 promoter: promoter for bacteriophage T7 RNA polymerase
   1053..2288    +  CDS            Ass1: ASSY_MOUSE - Also known as Ass From Mus musculus (Mouse).
   2613..2837    +  polyA_signal   bGH poly(A) signal: bovine growth hormone polyadenylation signal
   2841..2862    +  promoter       SV40 promoter (fragment): SV40 enhancer and early promoter
   2883..3311    +  rep_origin     f1 ori (sequence partly withheld): f1 bacteriophage origin of replication; arrow indicates direction of (+) strand synthesis
   3325..3654    +  promoter       SV40 promoter: SV40 enhancer and early promoter
   3703..4728    +  CDS            HygR: aminoglycoside phosphotransferase from E. coli; aph(4)-Ia; confers resistance to hygromycin
   4738..4863    +  CDS            ble (fragment): BLE_KLEPN - Experimental evidence at protein level: Swiss-Prot protein existence level 1. Binding protein with a strong affinity to the bleomycin family of antibiotics. Binds to CL990; an antimitotic-antibiotic compound. From Klebsiella pneumoniae.
   4858..4979    +  polyA_signal   SV40 poly(A) signal: SV40 polyadenylation signal
   5052..5068    -  protein_bind   lac operator: The lac repressor binds to the lac operator to inhibit transcription in E. coli. This inhibition can be relieved by adding lactose or isopropyl-β-D-thiogalactopyranoside (IPTG). lac repressor encoded by lacI
   5076..5106    -  promoter       lac promoter: promoter for the E. coli lac operon
   5121..5142    -  protein_bind   CAP binding site: CAP binding activates transcription in the presence of cAMP. E. coli catabolite activator protein
   5155..5247    -  CDS            lacI (fragment): lac repressor; lacI; The lac repressor binds to the lac operator to inhibit transcription in E. coli. This inhibition can be relieved by adding lactose or isopropyl-β-D-thiogalactopyranoside (IPTG).
   5430..6018    -  rep_origin     ori: high-copy-number ColE1/pMB1/pBR322/pUC origin of replication
   6189..7049    -  CDS            AmpR: β-lactamase; bla; confers resistance to ampicillin, carbenicillin, and related antibiotics
   7050..7154    -  promoter       AmpR promoter: bla
>Addgene plasmid #34576 | pcDNA3.1-mASS1 | addgene full sequence | sequence record 201439 | Addgene NGS Result
GACGGATCGGGAGATCTCCCGATCCCCTATGGTGCACTCTCAGTACAATCTGCTCTGATGCCGCATAGTT
AAGCCAGTATCTGCTCCCTGCTTGTGTGTTGGAGGTCGCTGAGTAGTGCGCGAGCAAAATTTAAGCTACA
ACAAGGCAAGGCTTGACCGACAATTGCATGAAGAATCTGCTTAGGGTTAGGCGTTTTGCGCTGCTTCGCG
ATGTACGGGCCAGATATACGCGTTGACATTGATTATTGACTAGTTATTAATAGTAATCAATTACGGGGTC
ATTAGTTCATAGCCCATATATGGAGTTCCGCGTTACATAACTTACGGTAAATGGCCCGCCTGGCTGACCG
CCCAACGACCCCCGCCCATTGACGTCAATAATGACGTATGTTCCCATAGTAACGCCAATAGGGACTTTCC
ATTGACGTCAATGGGTGGAGTATTTACGGTAAACTGCCCACTTGGCAGTACATCAAGTGTATCATATGCC
AAGTACGCCCCCTATTGACGTCAATGACGGTAAATGGCCCGCCTGGCATTATGCCCAGTACATGACCTTA
TGGGACTTTCCTACTTGGCAGTACATCTACGTATTAGTCATCGCTATTACCATGGTGATGCGGTTTTGGC
AGTACATCAATGGGCGTGGATAGCGGTTTGACTCACGGGGATTTCCAAGTCTCCACCCCATTGACGTCAA
TGGGAGTTTGTTTTGGCACCAAAATCAACGGGACTTTCCAAAATGTCGTAACAACTCCGCCCCATTGACG
CAAATGGGCGGTAGGCGTGTACGGTGGGAGGTCTATATAAGCAGAGCTCTCTGGCTAACTAGAGAACCCA
CTGCTTACTGGCTTATCGAAATTAATACGACTCACTATAGGGAGACCCAAGCTGGCTAGCGTTTAAACTT
AAGCTTGGTACCGAGCTCGGATCCACTAGTCCAGTGTGGTGGAATTCTGCAGATATCGTCGACCCACGCG
TCCGGTGGTTCATCTGGCCAGGAAAGCAGACTACACGGACTCCAGGGACCTGTACCTATAATCCAAGACA
AGATGTCCAGCAAGGGCTCTGTGGTTCTGGCCTACAGTGGTGGCCTGGACACCTCCTGCATCCTCGTGTG
GCTGAAGGAACAAGGCTATGATGTCATCGCCTACCTGGCCAACATTGGCCAGAAGGAAGACTTTGAGGAA
GCCAGGAAGAAGGCGCTGAAGCTTGGGGCCAAAAAGGTGTTCATTGAGGATGTGAGCAAGGAATTTGTGG
AAGAGTTCATCTGGCCTGCTGTCCAGTCCAGTGCACTCTACGAGGACCGCTATCTCCTGGGCACCTCTCT
CGCCAGGCCTTGCATAGCTCGCAGACAGGTGGAGATTGCCCAGCGTGAAGGGGCCAAGTATGTGTCTCAC
GGCGCCACGGGAAAGGGGAATGACCAGGTCCGCTTTGAGCTCACCTGCTATTCACTGGCACCCCAGATTA
AGGTCATCGCTCCCTGGAGGATGCCTGAGTTTTACAACCGGTTCAAGGGCCGAAATGATCTGATGGAGTA
TGCAAAGCAACACGGAATCCCCATCCCTGTCACCCCCAAGAGCCCCTGGAGTATGGATGAAAACCTCATG
CACATCAGCTATGAGGCTGGGATCCTGGAAAACCCCAAGAATCAAGCACCTCCGGGTCTCTACACAAAAA
CTCAGGACCCTGCCAAAGCACCCAACAGCCCAGATGTCCTTGAGATAGAATTCAAAAAAGGGGTCCCTGT
GAAGGTGACCAACATCAAAGATGGCACAACCCGCACCACATCCCTGGAACTCTTCATGTACCTGAACGAA
GTTGCGGGCAAGCACGGAGTGGGTCGCATTGACATCGTGGAGAACCGCTTCATTGGAATGAAGTCCCGAG
GTATCTACGAGACCCCAGCAGGGACCATCCTTTACCACGCTCATTTAGACATAGAGGCCTTCACGATGGA
TCGGGAAGTACGCAAAATCAAGCAGGGCCTGGGCCTCAAATTCGCAGAGCTCGTATACACAGGTTTCTGG
CACAGCCCTGAATGTGAATTTGTTCGCCACTGTATCCAGAAGTCCCAGGAGCGGGTAGAAGGGAAGGTGC
AGGTGTCTGTCTTCAAGGGCCAAGTGTACATCCTCGGTCGGGAGTCTCCACTTTCACTCTACAATGAAGA
GCTGGTGAGCATGAACGTGCAGGGCGACTATGAGCCCATCGACGCCACTGGCTTCATCAATATCAACTCG
CTCAGGCTGAAGGAGTACCATCGCCTTCAGAGCAAGGTCACTGCCAAATAGACCCTGACAAAGAGGAGCG
GGCCTCCCCACTCTGCAGCTCTCCCAGGCTTCAGCATTAATTGTTGTGATAAATTTGTAATTGTAGCTTG
TTCTCCACCACCTGACTGGGGCTGCTGTGTCCCCCCCCGCCCCCCCACAGCCTTTGTTCCCTGGTCCCCT
ATAGCCTACAAAAGTGGTCATCCAAGGGAAGGGAGGGTGGCGGGCAGCTGCAGAAAGCATAAAATGACAA
TTAAAAGAAGTTACATTAGTCGGGCGGCCATCCAGCACAGTGGCGGCCGCTCGAGTCTAGAGGGCCCGTT
TAAACCCGCTGATCAGCCTCGACTGTGCCTTCTAGTTGCCAGCCATCTGTTGTTTGCCCCTCCCCCGTGC
CTTCCTTGACCCTGGAAGGTGCCACTCCCACTGTCCTTTCCTAATAAAATGAGGAAATTGCATCGCATTG
TCTGAGTAGGTGTCATTCTATTCTGGGGGGTGGGGTGGGGCAGGACAGCAAGGGGGAGGATTGGGAAGAC
AATAGCAGGCATGCTGGGGATGCGGTGGGCTCTATGGCTTCTGAGGCGGAAAGAACCAGCTGGGGCTCTA
GGGGGTATCCCC
[124 nt withheld, positions 2883-3006]
C
[91 nt withheld, positions 3008-3098]
A
[49 nt withheld, positions 3100-3148]
CCTTTGACGTTGGAGTCCACGTTCTTT
[37 nt withheld, positions 3176-3212]
ACCCTATCTCGGTCTATTCTTTTGATTTATAAGGGATTTTGCCGATTTCGGCCTATTGGTTAAAAAATGA
GCTGATTTAACAAAAATTTAACGCGAATTAATTCTGTGGAATGTGTGTCAGTTAGGGTGTGGAAAGTCCC
CAGGCTCCCCAGCAGGCAGAAGTATGCAAAGCATGCATCTCAATTAGTCAGCAACCAGGTGTGGAAAGTC
CCCAGGCTCCCCAGCAGGCAGAAGTATGCAAAGCATGCATCTCAATTAGTCAGCAACCATAGTCCCGCCC
CTAACTCCGCCCATCCCGCCCCTAACTCCGCCCAGTTCCGCCCATTCTCCGCCCCATGGCTGACTAATTT
TTTTTATTTATGCAGAGGCCGAGGCCGCCTCTGCCTCTGAGCTATTCCAGAAGTAGTGAGGAGGCTTTTT
TGGAGGCCTAGGCTTTTGCAAAAAGCTCCCGGGAGCTTGTATATCCATTTTCGGATCTGATCAGCACGTG
ATGAAAAAGCCTGAACTCACCGCGACGTCTGTCGAGAAGTTTCTGATCGAAAAGTTCGACAGCGTCTCCG
ACCTGATGCAGCTCTCGGAGGGCGAAGAATCTCGTGCTTTCAGCTTCGATGTAGGAGGGCGTGGATATGT
CCTGCGGGTAAATAGCTGCGCCGATGGTTTCTACAAAGATCGTTATGTTTATCGGCACTTTGCATCGGCC
GCGCTCCCGATTCCGGAAGTGCTTGACATTGGGGAATTCAGCGAGAGCCTGACCTATTGCATCTCCCGCC
GTGCACAGGGTGTCACGTTGCAAGACCTGCCTGAAACCGAACTGCCCGCTGTTCTGCAGCCGGTCGCGGA
GGCCATGGATGCGATCGCTGCGGCCGATCTTAGCCAGACGAGCGGGTTCGGCCCATTCGGACCGCAAGGA
ATCGGTCAATACACTACATGGCGTGATTTCATATGCGCGATTGCTGATCCCCATGTGTATCACTGGCAAA
CTGTGATGGACGACACCGTCAGTGCGTCCGTCGCGCAGGCTCTCGATGAGCTGATGCTTTGGGCCGAGGA
CTGCCCCGAAGTCCGGCACCTCGTGCACGCGGATTTCGGCTCCAACAATGTCCTGACGGACAATGGCCGC
ATAACAGCGGTCATTGACTGGAGCGAGGCGATGTTCGGGGATTCCCAATACGAGGTCGCCAACATCTTCT
TCTGGAGGCCGTGGTTGGCTTGTATGGAGCAGCAGACGCGCTACTTCGAGCGGAGGCATCCGGAGCTTGC
AGGATCGCCGCGGCTCCGGGCGTATATGCTCCGCATTGGTCTTGACCAACTCTATCAGAGCTTGGTTGAC
GGCAATTTCGATGATGCAGCTTGGGCGCAGGGTCGATGCGACGCAATCGTCCGATCCGGAGCCGGGACTG
TCGGGCGTACACAAATCGCCCGCAGAAGCGCGGCCGTCTGGACCGATGGCTGTGTAGAAGTACTCGCCGA
TAGTGGAAACCGACGCCCCAGCACTCGTCCGAGGGCAAAGGAATAGCACGTGCTACGAGATTTCGATTCC
ACCGCCGCCTTCTATGAAAGGTTGGGCTTCGGAATCGTTTTCCGGGACGCCGGCTGGATGATCCTCCAGC
GCGGGGATCTCATGCTGGAGTTCTTCGCCCACCCCAACTTGTTTATTGCAGCTTATAATGGTTACAAATA
AAGCAATAGCATCACAAATTTCACAAATAAAGCATTTTTTTCACTGCATTCTAGTTGTGGTTTGTCCAAA
CTCATCAATGTATCTTATCATGTCTGTATACCGTCGACCTCTAGCTAGAGCTTGGCGTAATCATGGTCAT
AGCTGTTTCCTGTGTGAAATTGTTATCCGCTCACAATTCCACACAACATACGAGCCGGAAGCATAAAGTG
TAAAGCCTGGGGTGCCTAATGAGTGAGCTAACTCACATTAATTGCGTTGCGCTCACTGCCCGCTTTCCAG
TCGGGAAACCTGTCGTGCCAGCTGCATTAATGAATCGGCCAACGCGCGGGGAGAGGCGGTTTGCGTATTG
GGCGCTCTTCCGCTTCCTCGCTCACTGACTCGCTGCGCTCGGTCGTTCGGCTGCGGCGAGCGGTATCAGC
TCACTCAAAGGCGGTAATACGGTTATCCACAGAATCAGGGGATAACGCAGGAAAGAACATGTGAGCAAAA
GGCCAGCAAAAGGCCAGGAACCGTAAAAAGGCCGCGTTGCTGGCGTTTTTCCATAGGCTCCGCCCCCCTG
ACGAGCATCACAAAAATCGACGCTCAAGTCAGAGGTGGCGAAACCCGACAGGACTATAAAGATACCAGGC
GTTTCCCCCTGGAAGCTCCCTCGTGCGCTCTCCTGTTCCGACCCTGCCGCTTACCGGATACCTGTCCGCC
TTTCTCCCTTCGGGAAGCGTGGCGCTTTCTCATAGCTCACGCTGTAGGTATCTCAGTTCGGTGTAGGTCG
TTCGCTCCAAGCTGGGCTGTGTGCACGAACCCCCCGTTCAGCCCGACCGCTGCGCCTTATCCGGTAACTA
TCGTCTTGAGTCCAACCCGGTAAGACACGACTTATCGCCACTGGCAGCAGCCACTGGTAACAGGATTAGC
AGAGCGAGGTATGTAGGCGGTGCTACAGAGTTCTTGAAGTGGTGGCCTAACTACGGCTACACTAGAAGAA
CAGTATTTGGTATCTGCGCTCTGCTGAAGCCAGTTACCTTCGGAAAAAGAGTTGGTAGCTCTTGATCCGG
CAAACAAACCACCGCTGGTAGCGGTGGTTTTTTTGTTTGCAAGCAGCAGATTACGCGCAGAAAAAAAGGA
TCTCAAGAAGATCCTTTGATCTTTTCTACGGGGTCTGACGCTCAGTGGAACGAAAACTCACGTTAAGGGA
TTTTGGTCATGAGATTATCAAAAAGGATCTTCACCTAGATCCTTTTAAATTAAAAATGAAGTTTTAAATC
AATCTAAAGTATATATGAGTAAACTTGGTCTGACAGTTACCAATGCTTAATCAGTGAGGCACCTATCTCA
GCGATCTGTCTATTTCGTTCATCCATAGTTGCCTGACTCCCCGTCGTGTAGATAACTACGATACGGGAGG
GCTTACCATCTGGCCCCAGTGCTGCAATGATACCGCGAGACCCACGCTCACCGGCTCCAGATTTATCAGC
AATAAACCAGCCAGCCGGAAGGGCCGAGCGCAGAAGTGGTCCTGCAACTTTATCCGCCTCCATCCAGTCT
ATTAATTGTTGCCGGGAAGCTAGAGTAAGTAGTTCGCCAGTTAATAGTTTGCGCAACGTTGTTGCCATTG
CTACAGGCATCGTGGTGTCACGCTCGTCGTTTGGTATGGCTTCATTCAGCTCCGGTTCCCAACGATCAAG
GCGAGTTACATGATCCCCCATGTTGTGCAAAAAAGCGGTTAGCTCCTTCGGTCCTCCGATCGTTGTCAGA
AGTAAGTTGGCCGCAGTGTTATCACTCATGGTTATGGCAGCACTGCATAATTCTCTTACTGTCATGCCAT
CCGTAAGATGCTTTTCTGTGACTGGTGAGTACTCAACCAAGTCATTCTGAGAATAGTGTATGCGGCGACC
GAGTTGCTCTTGCCCGGCGTCAATACGGGATAATACCGCGCCACATAGCAGAACTTTAAAAGTGCTCATC
ATTGGAAAACGTTCTTCGGGGCGAAAACTCTCAAGGATCTTACCGCTGTTGAGATCCAGTTCGATGTAAC
CCACTCGTGCACCCAACTGATCTTCAGCATCTTTTACTTTCACCAGCGTTTCTGGGTGAGCAAAAACAGG
AAGGCAAAATGCCGCAAAAAAGGGAATAAGGGCGACACGGAAATGTTGAATACTCATACTCTTCCTTTTT
CAATATTATTGAAGCATTTATCAGGGTTATTGTCTCATGAGCGGATACATATTTGAATGTATTTAGAAAA
ATAAACAAATAGGGGTTCCGCGCACATTTCCCCGAAAAGTGCCACCTGACGTC
