>Addgene plasmid #34576 | pcDNA3.1-mASS1 | addgene partial sequence | sequence record 41683 | CMV-F 5'-CGCAAATGGGCGGTAGGCGTG-3'
AGCAGAGCTCTCTGGCTACTAGAGAACCCACTGCTTACTGGCTTATCGAAATTAATACGACTCACTATAG
GGAGACCCAAGCTGGCTAGCGTTTAAACTTAAGCTTGGTACCGAGCTCGGATCCACTAGTCCAGTGTGGT
GGAATTCTGCAGATATCGTCGACCCACGCGTCCGGTGGTTCATCTGGCCAGGAAAGCAGACTACACGGAC
TCCAGGGACCTGTACCTATAATCCAAGACAAGATGTCCAGCAAGGGCTCTGTGGTTCTGGCCTACAGTGG
TGGCCTGGACACCTCCTGCATCCTCGTGTGGCTGAAGGAACAAGGCTATGATGTCATCGCCTACCTGGCC
AACATTGGCCAGAAGGAAGACTTTGAGGAAGCCAGGAAGAAGGCGCTGAAGCTTGGGGCCAAAAAGGTGT
TCATTGAGGATGTGAGCAAGGAATTTGTGGAAGAGTTCATCTGGCCTGCTGTCCAGTCCAGTGCACTCTA
CGAGGACCGCTATCTCCTGGGCACCTCTCTCGCCAGGCCTTGCATAGCTCGCAGACAGGTGGAGATTGCC
CAGCGTGAAGGGGCCAAGTATGTGTCTCACGGCGCCACGGGAAAGGGGAATGACCAGGTCCGCTTTGAGC
TCACCTGCTATTCACTGGCACCCCAGATTAAGGTCATCGCTCCCTGGAGGATGCCTGAGTTTTACAACCG
GTTCAAGGGCCGAAATGATCTGATGGAGTATGCAAAGCAACACGGAATCCCCATCCCTGTCACCCCCAAG
AGCCCCTGGAGTATGGATGAAAACCTCAT
